Addgene plasmid #235865: pME_Cp_0_3IEE_015_rpl23-rpl2_IEE_Cr
Purpose: rpl23-rpl2 IEE Chlamydomonas reinhardtii
Depositing lab: Tobias Erb. Depositing organization: Max Planck Institute for Terrestrial Microbiology. Publication: A modular high-throughput approach for advancing synthetic biology in the chloroplast of Chlamydomonas. Inckemann RM, Chotel T, Burgis M, Brinkmann CK, Andreas L, Baumann J, Sharma P, Klose M, Barrett J, Ries F, Paczia N, Glatter T, Mackinder LCM, Willmund F, Erb TJ. Nat Plants. 2025 Nov;11(11):2332-2349. doi: 10.1038/s41477-025-02126-2. Epub 2025 Nov 3. PubMed 41184475.
Backbone
  Vector backbone: pME_Cp_UAV_GFP
  Backbone size w/o insert (bp): 2101
  Vector type: Synthetic Biology
Growth in bacteria
  Bacterial resistance: Chloramphenicol, 25 μg/mL
  Growth temperature: 37°C
  Growth strain: DH5alpha
  Copy number: High Copy
Gene/Insert
  Gene/Insert name: rpl23-rpl2 IEE
  Species: Chlamydomonas reinhardtii
  Insert size (bp): 735
  Mutation: none
  Cloning method: Restriction Enzyme; 5′ cloning site BsaI (destroyed during cloning); 3′ cloning site BsaI (destroyed during cloning)
  Sequencing primers: 5′ CGTATCACGAGGCAGAATTTC; 3′ CCTGCATAACGCGAAGTAATC
Terms and licenses: Academic/Nonprofit Terms; Industry Terms: Not Available to Industry
Depositor comments: Please visit https://doi.org/10.1101/2024.05.08.593163 for bioRxiv preprint.
How to cite: pME_Cp_0_3IEE_015_rpl23-rpl2_IEE_Cr was a gift from Tobias Erb (Addgene plasmid # 235865 ; http://n2t.net/addgene:235865 ; RRID:Addgene_235865)
