[The description below was written by a language model from this plasmid's Addgene catalogue record and pLannotate feature annotations shown in this document.]
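Description:
pME_Cp_0_3IEE_015_rpl23-rpl2_IEE_Cr is a small (about 2.8 kb) synthetic-biology part plasmid from a modular cloning toolkit for engineering the chloroplast of Chlamydomonas reinhardtii. It is built on the pME_Cp_UAV_GFP backbone, apparently a universal acceptor vector in which the incoming part replaces a GFP placeholder, although the record does not spell this out. The plasmid is maintained in E. coli at high copy through a ColE1/pUC-type origin. Selection is with chloramphenicol, conferred by a cat gene driven by its native promoter. The backbone also carries several bacterial transcription terminators (lambda t0, a his operon terminator and a further putative terminator), which insulate the cloning region from surrounding transcription. BioBrick prefix and suffix sequences flank the insert position.

The payload is a 735 bp unmutated fragment from C. reinhardtii described as the rpl23-rpl2 IEE. This is taken to be an intercistronic expression element derived from the region between the chloroplast ribosomal protein genes rpl23 and rpl2. Such elements are placed between coding sequences in synthetic operons, where they promote processing of polycistronic transcripts and allow translation of the downstream gene. The insert has no annotation of its own in the feature table, but it fits the unannotated interval between the BioBrick suffix and prefix. It was cloned through BsaI sites that were destroyed in the process, consistent with Golden Gate-style assembly. The "0" in the name suggests a basic, level 0 part, and "3IEE" presumably indicates its assigned position in the assembly scheme. The plasmid contains no promoter or coding sequence for chloroplast expression. It serves as a donor of this regulatory element for assembling multigene chloroplast constructs.
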