Features (pLannotate 1.2.2; 8 found; start..end, strand, type, name):
     92..186     +  terminator     lambda t0 terminator: transcription terminator from phage lambda
    369..957     +  rep_origin     ori: high-copy-number ColE1/pMB1/pBR322/pUC origin of replication
   1152..1209    -  terminator     his operon terminator: This putative transcriptin terminator from the E. coli his operon has a 2-bp deletion introduced during synthesis. Its efficiency has not been determined.
   1210..1229    -  misc_feature   BioBrick suffix: universal suffix for all parts
   1997..2018    -  misc_feature   BioBrick prefix: BioBrick prefix for parts that do not start with "ATG"
   2021..2064    +  terminator     bacterial terminator: putative bacterial transcription terminator
   2150..2247    +  promoter       cat promoter: promoter of the E. coli cat gene encoding chloramphenicol acetyltransferase
   2248..68      +  CDS            cat (across the origin): CAT_ECOLX - Experimental evidence at protein level: Swiss-Prot protein existence level 1. This enzyme is an effector of chloramphenicol resistance in bacteria. From Escherichia coli. This protein is used as a marker in many commonly used cloning vectors, such as pACYC184.
>Addgene plasmid #235865 | pME_Cp_0_3IEE_015_rpl23-rpl2_IEE_Cr | addgene full sequence | sequence record 471464 | Addgene NGS Result
ATGGCTTCCATGTCGGCAGAATGCTTAATGAATTACAACAGTACTGCGACGAGTGGCAGGGCGGGGCGTA
ATTTGATATCGAGCTCGCTTGGACTCCTGTTGATAGATCCAGTAATGACCTCAGAACTCCATCTGGATTT
GTTCAGAACGCTCGGTTGCCGCCGGGCGTTTTTTATTGGTGAGAATCCAAGCCTCGAGCTGTCAGACCAA
GTTTACTCATATATACTTTAGATTGATTTAAAACTTCATTTTTAATTTAAAAGGATCTAGGTGAAGATCC
TTTTTGATAATCTCATGACCAAAATCCCTTAACGTGAGTTTTCGTTCCACTGAGCGTCAGACCCCGTAGA
AAAGATCAAAGGATCTTCTTGAGATCCTTTTTTTCTGCGCGTAATCTGCTGCTTGCAAACAAAAAAACCA
CCGCTACCAGCGGTGGTTTGTTTGCCGGATCAAGAGCTACCAACTCTTTTTCCGAAGGTAACTGGCTTCA
GCAGAGCGCAGATACCAAATACTGTTCTTCTAGTGTAGCCGTAGTTAGGCCACCACTTCAAGAACTCTGT
AGCACCGCCTACATACCTCGCTCTGCTAATCCTGTTACCAGTGGCTGCTGCCAGTGGCGATAAGTCGTGT
CTTACCGGGTTGGACTCAAGACGATAGTTACCGGATAAGGCGCAGCGGTCGGGCTGAACGGGGGGTTCGT
GCACACAGCCCAGCTTGGAGCGAACGACCTACACCGAACTGAGATACCTACAGCGTGAGCTATGAGAAAG
CGCCACGCTTCCCGAAGGGAGAAAGGCGGACAGGTATCCGGTAAGCGGCAGGGTCGGAACAGGAGAGCGC
ACGAGGGAGCTTCCAGGGGGAAACGCCTGGTATCTTTATAGTCCTGTCGGGTTTCGCCACCTCTGACTTG
AGCGTCGATTTTTGTGATGCTCGTCAGGGGGGCGGAGCCTGTGGAAAAACGCCAGCAACGCGGCCTTTTT
ACGGTTCCTGGCCTTTTGCTGGCCTTTTGCTCACATGTTCTTTCCTGCGTTATCCCCTGATTCTGTGGAT
AACCGTATTACCGCCTTTGAGTGAGCTGATACCGCTCGCCGCAGCCGAACGACCGAGCGCAGCGAGTCAG
TGAGCGAGGAAGCCTGCATAACGCGAAGTAATCTTTTCGGTTTTAAAGAAAAAGGGCAGGGTGGTGACAC
CTTGCCCTTTTTTGCCGGACTGCAGCGGCCGCTACTAGTCGCGATGAGTGGTCTCACATTAATTATGTTT
TTAAGTTGTTTTACTATTTATAGATTAGGTACTAATAAAATTTACAGCCTGTCTTTCAGCTCTCATGAGG
AGTCAAACAATTAAAAGTGGACCACTAACGAACCTCGTTCGAGCTCCTCCCTTTCCCCTTACGGGACGCC
AGTGGCGGTAACATTGCCACTAAAATTCATTTGCCTCAGCAGTTGGCAGGACGTCCCTTTCCCCTTACGG
GACGTCAGTGGCAGTTGCCTGCCAACTGCCGATATTTATCTACTGGCGTCCCGCAGGGGAAAAGGGAAAG
GTGTTTTTCAACTACGCATTGGCACCTTAAACGGGCCTTTGCATATTAAAGGGTTTAGCCGATAGATAGG
TTACCACTTAATAGCTAGATTTATTATTAGAAAAATAACCCTTTTTATTAAAAAATTAAGTATATTTTTT
ATTTACAATTTTATTTATATGATACTTGCTTCTAAAATAAGCAAAAGATTACTATACCGGTAAAGGGATA
CACTGTAAAGTCTACTGATTCCCCTTGAGGGGCGGCATGACAGTGATTTTTGGATAGATCCTAGAGCTTT
GGCTATGTATATCCCTAAACTACAAAAGCTGTCATTTCTGGTACAATGTTTCTCTGCCTCTTTGGGCAAA
TAAACTTAGAGTTTAAAAATATCTTTTGTTGTTCTTGAGAGGACGCCAGTGGCAGTGGTACCGCCACTGC
CTATTTTAAATCAGCCAAGTACGAGACCACTCATCGCTCTAGAAGCGGCCGCGAATTCCAGAAATCATCC
TTAGCGAAAGCTAAGGATTTTTTTTATCTGAAATTCTGCCTCGTGATACGCCTATTTTTATAGGTTAATG
TCATGATAATAATGGTTTCTTAGACGTCAGGTGGCACTCGAGTTGATCGGGCACGTAAGAGGTTCCAACT
TTCACCATAATGAAATAAGATCACTACCGGGCGTATTTTTTGAGTTATCGAGATTTTCAGGAGCTAAGGA
AGCTAAAATGGAGAAAAAAATCACTGGATATACCACCGTTGATATATCCCAATGGCATCGTAAAGAACAT
TTTGAGGCATTTCAGTCAGTTGCTCAATGTACCTATAACCAGACCGTTCAGCTGGATATTACGGCCTTTT
TAAAGACCGTAAAGAAAAATAAGCACAAGTTTTATCCGGCCTTTATTCACATTCTTGCCCGCCTGATGAA
TGCTCATCCGGAATTTCGTATGGCAATGAAAGACGGTGAGCTGGTGATATGGGATAGTGTTCACCCTTGT
TACACCGTTTTCCATGAGCAAACTGAAACGTTTTCATCACTCTGGAGTGAATACCACGACGATTTCCGGC
AGTTTCTACACATATATTCGCAAGATGTGGCGTGTTACGGTGAAAACCTGGCCTATTTCCCTAAAGGGTT
TATTGAGAATATGTTTTTCGTATCAGCCAATCCCTGGGTGAGTTTCACCAGTTTTGATTTAAACGTGGCC
AATATGGACAACTTCTTCGCCCCCGTTTTCACCATGGGCAAATATTATACGCAAGGCGACAAGGTGCTGA
TGCCGCTGGCGATTCAGGTTCATCATGCCGTTTGTG
